>Addgene plasmid #215877 | psiCHECK-1-miR-589(5p)-WT | addgene full sequence | sequence record 443552 | Addgene NGS Result
AGATCTGCGCAGCACCATGGCCTGAAATAACCTCTGAAAGAGGAACTTGGTTAGGTACCTTCTGAGGCGG
AAAGAACCAGCTGTGGAATGTGTGTCAGTTAGGGTGTGGAAAGTCCCCAGGCTCCCCAGCAGGCAGAAGT
ATGCAAAGCATGCATCTCAATTAGTCAGCAACCAGGTGTGGAAAGTCCCCAGGCTCCCCAGCAGGCAGAA
GTATGCAAAGCATGCATCTCAATTAGTCAGCAACCATAGTCCCGCCCCTAACTCCGCCCATCCCGCCCCT
AACTCCGCCCAGTTCCGCCCATTCTCCGCCCCATGGCTGACTAATTTTTTTTATTTATGCAGAGGCCGAG
GCCGCCTCGGCCTCTGAGCTATTCCAGAAGTAGTGAGGAGGCTTTTTTGGAGGCCTAGGCTTTTGCAAAA
AGCTTGATTCTTCTGACACAACAGTCTCGAACTTAAGCTGCAGAAGTTGGTCGTGAGGCACTGGGCAGGT
AAGTATCAAGGTTACAAGACAGGTTTAAGGAGACCAATAGAAACTGGGCTTGTCGAGACAGAGAAGACTC
TTGCGTTTCTGATAGGCACCTATTGGTCTTACTGACATCCACTTTGCCTTTCTCTCCACAGGTGTCCACT
CCCAGTTCAATTACAGCTCTTAAGGCTAGAGTACTTAATACGACTCACTATAGGCTAGCCACCATGGCTT
CCAAGGTGTACGACCCCGAGCAACGCAAACGCATGATCACTGGGCCTCAGTGGTGGGCTCGCTGCAAGCA
AATGAACGTGCTGGACTCCTTCATCAACTACTATGATTCCGAGAAGCACGCCGAGAACGCCGTGATTTTT
CTGCATGGTAACGCTGCCTCCAGCTACCTGTGGAGGCACGTCGTGCCTCACATCGAGCCCGTGGCTAGAT
GCATCATCCCTGATCTGATCGGAATGGGTAAGTCCGGCAAGAGCGGGAATGGCTCATATCGCCTCCTGGA
TCACTACAAGTACCTCACCGCTTGGTTCGAGCTGCTGAACCTTCCAAAGAAAATCATCTTTGTGGGCCAC
GACTGGGGGGCTTGTCTGGCCTTTCACTACTCCTACGAGCACCAAGACAAGATCAAGGCCATCGTCCATG
CTGAGAGTGTCGTGGACGTGATCGAGTCCTGGGACGAGTGGCCTGACATCGAGGAGGATATCGCCCTGAT
CAAGAGCGAAGAGGGCGAGAAAATGGTGCTTGAGAATAACTTCTTCGTCGAGACCATGCTCCCAAGCAAG
ATCATGCGGAAACTGGAGCCTGAGGAGTTCGCTGCCTACCTGGAGCCATTCAAGGAGAAGGGCGAGGTTA
GACGGCCTACCCTCTCCTGGCCTCGCGAGATCCCTCTCGTTAAGGGAGGCAAGCCCGACGTCGTCCAGAT
TGTCCGCAACTACAACGCCTACCTTCGGGCCAGCGACGATCTGCCTAAGATGTTCATCGAGTCCGACCCT
GGGTTCTTTTCCAACGCTATTGTCGAGGGAGCTAAGAAGTTCCCTAACACCGAGTTCGTGAAGGTGAAGG
GCCTCCACTTCAGCCAGGAGGACGCTCCAGATGAAATGGGTAAGTACATCAAGAGCTTCGTGGAGCGCGT
GCTGAAGAACGAGCAGTAATTCTAGGCGATCGCTCGAGTATGCTCGATTAAGGTTCTCTCCTATGCTCGA
TTAAGGTTCTCTCCTATGCTCGATTAAGGTTCTCTCCGAATTCGTTTAAACCTAGAGCGGCCGCTGGCCG
CAATAAAATATCTTTATTTTCATTACATCTGTGTGTTGGTTTTTTGTGTGAGGATCCAGGTGGCACTTTT
CGGGGAAATGTGCGCGGAACCCCTATTTGTTTATTTTTCTAAATACATTCAAATATGTATCCGCTCATGA
GACAATAACCCTGATAAATGCTTCAATAATATTGAAAAAGGAAGAGTATGAGTATTCAACATTTCCGTGT
CGCCCTTATTCCCTTTTTTGCGGCATTTTGCCTTCCTGTTTTTGCTCACCCAGAAACGCTGGTGAAAGTA
AAAGATGCTGAAGATCAGTTGGGTGCACGAGTGGGTTACATCGAACTGGATCTCAACAGCGGTAAGATCC
TTGAGAGTTTTCGCCCCGAAGAACGTTTTCCAATGATGAGCACTTTTAAAGTTCTGCTATGTGGCGCGGT
ATTATCCCGTATTGACGCCGGGCAAGAGCAACTCGGTCGCCGCATACACTATTCTCAGAATGACTTGGTT
GAGTACTCACCAGTCACAGAAAAGCATCTTACGGATGGCATGACAGTAAGAGAATTATGCAGTGCTGCCA
TAACCATGAGTGATAACACTGCGGCCAACTTACTTCTGACAACGATCGGAGGACCGAAGGAGCTAACCGC
TTTTTTGCACAACATGGGGGATCATGTAACTCGCCTTGATCGTTGGGAACCGGAGCTGAATGAAGCCATA
CCAAACGACGAGCGTGACACCACGATGCCTGTAGCAATGGCAACAACGTTGCGCAAACTATTAACTGGCG
AACTACTTACTCTAGCTTCCCGGCAACAATTAATAGACTGGATGGAGGCGGATAAAGTTGCAGGACCACT
TCTGCGCTCGGCCCTTCCGGCTGGCTGGTTTATTGCTGATAAATCTGGAGCCGGTGAGCGTGGGTCTCGC
GGTATCATTGCAGCACTGGGGCCAGATGGTAAGCCCTCCCGTATCGTAGTTATCTACACGACGGGGAGTC
AGGCAACTATGGATGAACGAAATAGACAGATCGCTGAGATAGGTGCCTCACTGATTAAGCATTGGTAACT
GTCAGACCAAGTTTACTCATATATACTTTAGATTGATTTAAAACTTCATTTTTAATTTAAAAGGATCTAG
GTGAAGATCCTTTTTGATAATCTCATGACCAAAATCCCTTAACGTGAGTTTTCGTTCCACTGAGCGTCAG
ACCCCGTAGAAAAGATCAAAGGATCTTCTTGAGATCCTTTTTTTCTGCGCGTAATCTGCTGCTTGCAAAC
AAAAAAACCACCGCTACCAGCGGTGGTTTGTTTGCCGGATCAAGAGCTACCAACTCTTTTTCCGAAGGTA
ACTGGCTTCAGCAGAGCGCAGATACCAAATACTGTTCTTCTAGTGTAGCCGTAGTTAGGCCACCACTTCA
AGAACTCTGTAGCACCGCCTACATACCTCGCTCTGCTAATCCTGTTACCAGTGGCTGCTGCCAGTGGCGA
TAAGTCGTGTCTTACCGGGTTGGACTCAAGACGATAGTTACCGGATAAGGCGCAGCGGTCGGGCTGAACG
GGGGGTTCGTGCACACAGCCCAGCTTGGAGCGAACGACCTACACCGAACTGAGATACCTACAGCGTGAGC
TATGAGAAAGCGCCACGCTTCCCGAAGGGAGAAAGGCGGACAGGTATCCGGTAAGCGGCAGGGTCGGAAC
AGGAGAGCGCACGAGGGAGCTTCCAGGGGGAAACGCCTGGTATCTTTATAGTCCTGTCGGGTTTCGCCAC
CTCTGACTTGAGCGTCGATTTTTGTGATGCTCGTCAGGGGGGCGGAGCCTATGGAAAAACGCCAGCAACG
CGGCCTTTTTACGGTTCCTGGCCTTTTGCTGGCCTTTTGCTCACATGGCTCGAC
Features (pLannotate 1.2.2; 8 found; start..end, strand, type, name):
     62..419     +  promoter       SV40 promoter: SV40 enhancer and early promoter
    489..621     +  intron         chimeric intron: chimera between introns from human β-globin and immunoglobulin heavy chain genes
    666..684     +  promoter       T7 promoter: promoter for bacteriophage T7 RNA polymerase
    694..1629    +  CDS            hRluc: Renilla luciferase human codon-optimized
   1752..1800    +  polyA_signal   poly(A) signal: synthetic polyadenylation signal
   1833..1937    +  promoter       AmpR promoter: bla
   1938..2798    +  CDS            AmpR: β-lactamase; bla; confers resistance to ampicillin, carbenicillin, and related antibiotics
   2969..3557    +  rep_origin     ori: high-copy-number ColE1/pMB1/pBR322/pUC origin of replication
