[The description below was written by a language model from this plasmid's Addgene catalogue record and pLannotate feature annotations shown in this document.]
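Description:
psiCHECK-1-miR-589(5p)-WT is a small (about 3.6 kb) mammalian expression reporter plasmid built on the psiCHECK-1 backbone and designed to measure the gene-silencing activity of a microRNA. It is propagated in E. coli from a high-copy ColE1/pUC-type origin of replication and selected with ampicillin through a β-lactamase (AmpR) gene driven by its own bla promoter. No mammalian selection marker is annotated, which is consistent with use in transient transfection.

The reporter unit consists of the SV40 enhancer and early promoter, followed by a chimeric β-globin/immunoglobulin heavy chain intron that promotes efficient processing and expression of the transcript. This is followed by a human codon-optimized Renilla luciferase (hRluc) coding sequence and a synthetic polyadenylation signal. A T7 promoter just upstream of hRluc also allows in vitro transcription of the reporter. According to the catalogue entry, the insert is three tandem repeats of a seed-matched sequence for wild-type human miR-589-5p, placed in the luciferase 3′UTR. The feature table does not annotate these sites, but the unannotated gap between the end of hRluc and the poly(A) signal is where such an insert would sit. The exact cloning sites are not recorded.

When miR-589-5p is present in transfected cells, its binding to the seed-matched sites represses the Renilla transcript, so a drop in luciferase signal reports silencing efficacy. The "WT" designation and the associated study indicate that the construct is used to compare the silencing activity of wild-type and A-to-I edited miRNAs. Because this plasmid carries only Renilla luciferase, any normalization control would have to be supplied separately.
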