Addgene plasmid #215877: psiCHECK-1-miR-589(5p)-WT
Purpose: This plasmid encodes luciferase which has microRNA binding sites in 3'UTR for detecting the microRNA silencing activity.
Depositing lab: Kumiko Ui-Tei. Depositing organization: The University of Tokyo. Publication: A robust model for quantitative prediction of the silencing efficacy of wild-type and A-to-I edited miRNAs. Tian S, Terai G, Kobayashi Y, Kimura Y, Abe H, Asai K, Ui-Tei K. RNA Biol. 2020 Feb;17(2):264-280. doi: 10.1080/15476286.2019.1678364. Epub 2019 Nov 1. PubMed 31601146.
Backbone
  Vector backbone: psiCHECK-1
  Vector type: Mammalian Expression
Growth in bacteria
  Bacterial resistance: Ampicillin, 100 μg/mL
  Growth temperature: 37°C
  Growth strain: DH5alpha
  Copy number: High Copy
Gene/Insert
  Gene/Insert name: three tandem repeats of seed-matched (SM) sequence of miR-589(5p)-WT
  Species: H. sapiens (human)
  Entrez Gene: MIR589 (a.k.a. MIRN589, hsa-mir-589, mir-589)
  Cloning method: Restriction Enzyme; 5′ cloning site Unknown (unknown if destroyed)
Terms and licenses: Academic/Nonprofit Terms; Industry Terms: Not Available to Industry
How to cite: psiCHECK-1-miR-589(5p)-WT was a gift from Kumiko Ui-Tei (Addgene plasmid # 215877 ; http://n2t.net/addgene:215877 ; RRID:Addgene_215877)
