>Addgene plasmid #215877 | psiCHECK-1-miR-589(5p)-WT | depositor partial sequence | sequence record 440661 | psiCHECK-1-miR-589(5p)-WT sequence 75 bps
TCGAGTATGCTCGATTAAGGTTCTCTCCTATGCTCGATTAAGGTTCTCTCCTATGCTCGATTAAGGTTCT
CTCCG
